Addgene plasmid #107684: pCMV-dLbCpf1-BE0ΔiNLS
Purpose: Expresses pCMV-dLbCpf1-BE0ΔiNLS crRNA in mammalian cells
Depositing lab: Jia Chen. Depositing organization: ShanghaiTech University. Publication: Base editing with a Cpf1-cytidine deaminase fusion. Li X, Wang Y, Liu Y, Yang B, Wang X, Wei J, Lu Z, Zhang Y, Wu J, Huang X, Yang L, Chen J. Nat Biotechnol. 2018 Mar 19. pii: nbt.4102. doi: 10.1038/nbt.4102. PubMed 29553573.
Backbone
  Vector backbone: CMV
  Vector type: Mammalian Expression
Growth in bacteria
  Bacterial resistance: Ampicillin, 100 μg/mL
  Growth temperature: 37°C
  Growth strain: DH5alpha
  Copy number: High Copy
Gene/Insert
  Gene/Insert name: dLbCpf1-BE0ΔiNLS (alt name: pCMV-APOBEC1-XTEN-dLbCpf1(D832A/E1006A/D1125A)-SGGS-UGI-SV40NLS)
  Species: R. norvegicus (rat); Lachnospiraceae bacterium, Bacteriophage PBS2
  Insert size (bp): 4719
  Mutation: D832A/E925A/D1148A
  Promoter: CMV
  Cloning method: Gibson Cloning
  Sequencing primers: 5′ CMV; 3′ BGH poly reverse
Resource information
  A portion of this plasmid was derived from a plasmid made by: derived from plasmid pCMV-BE3 (David Liu, Addgene plasmid # 73021)
Terms and licenses: Academic/Nonprofit Terms; Industry Terms: Not Available to Industry
Depositor comments: derived from plasmid pCMV-BE3 (David Liu, Addgene plasmid # 73021)
How to cite: pCMV-dLbCpf1-BE0ΔiNLS was a gift from Jia Chen (Addgene plasmid # 107684 ; http://n2t.net/addgene:107684 ; RRID:Addgene_107684)
