[The description below was written by a language model from this plasmid's Addgene catalogue record and pLannotate feature annotations shown in this document.]
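Description:
pCMV-dLbCpf1-BE0ΔiNLS is an 8.1 kb mammalian expression plasmid, derived from pCMV-BE3, that encodes a Cpf1-based cytidine base editor. It is propagated in E. coli from a high-copy ColE1/pUC-type origin under ampicillin selection (AmpR with its own bla promoter). The backbone also carries remnants of lac regulatory sequences. No mammalian selection marker is annotated, which fits transient transfection use.

The payload is a single fusion open reading frame of about 4.7 kb. It is driven by the CMV immediate-early enhancer and promoter and terminated by the bGH polyadenylation signal. A T7 promoter sits just upstream of the coding sequence. According to the record, the fusion consists of rat APOBEC1 cytidine deaminase, an XTEN linker, catalytically dead Lachnospiraceae bacterium Cpf1 (dLbCpf1), an SGGS linker, the uracil-DNA glycosylase inhibitor UGI from bacteriophage PBS2, and a C-terminal SV40 NLS. The "ΔiNLS" in the name suggests that an internal NLS is absent, though the record does not explain this.

The feature table annotates APOBEC1 and UGI. It leaves the large intervening region, which should correspond to dLbCpf1, unannotated. The short segment labelled as an ABE(7.10) fragment immediately after APOBEC1 most likely reflects the shared XTEN linker rather than any adenine deaminase sequence.

The inactivating Cpf1 mutations are listed inconsistently: D832A/E925A/D1148A in the mutation field and D832A/E1006A/D1125A in the alternative name.

In this design, dLbCpf1 binds a target specified by a crRNA without cutting it, APOBEC1 deaminates cytosines in the displaced strand, and UGI blocks uracil excision, which favours C-to-T conversion. The purpose field mentions crRNA, but no crRNA cassette is annotated, so the guide is presumably supplied separately.
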