Features (pLannotate 1.2.2; 17 found; start..end, strand, type, name):
     23..402     +  enhancer       CMV enhancer: human cytomegalovirus immediate early enhancer
    403..606     +  promoter       CMV promoter: human cytomegalovirus (CMV) immediate early promoter
    648..666     +  promoter       T7 promoter: promoter for bacteriophage T7 RNA polymerase
    680..1366    +  CDS            Apobec1: ABEC1_RAT - Experimental evidence at protein level: Swiss-Prot protein existence level 1. Catalytic component of the apolipoprotein B mRNA editing enzyme complex which is responsible for the postranscriptional editing of a CAA codon for Gln to a UAA codon for stop in the APOB mRNA. May also play a role in the epigenetic regulation of gene expression by participating in DNA demethylation. From Rattus norvegicus (Rat).
   1367..1414    +  CDS            ABE(7.10) (fragment): adenine base editor comprising wild-type E. coli TadA fused to the evolved TadA*(7.10) mutant (Gaudelli et al., 2017)
   5117..5365    +  CDS            UGI: UNGI_BPPB2 - Experimental evidence at protein level: Swiss-Prot protein existence level 1. This protein binds specifically and reversibly to the host uracil-DNA glycosylase, preventing removal of uracil residues from PBS2 DNA by the host uracil-excision repair system. From Bacillus phage PBS2 (Bacteriophage PBS2).
   5453..5677    +  polyA_signal   bGH poly(A) signal: bovine growth hormone polyadenylation signal
   5681..5702    +  promoter       SV40 promoter (fragment): SV40 enhancer and early promoter
   5707..5723    +  misc_feature   MCS (fragment): pBluescript multiple cloning site
   5772..5788    -  protein_bind   lac operator: The lac repressor binds to the lac operator to inhibit transcription in E. coli. This inhibition can be relieved by adding lactose or isopropyl-β-D-thiogalactopyranoside (IPTG). lac repressor encoded by lacI
   5796..5826    -  promoter       lac promoter: promoter for the E. coli lac operon
   5841..5862    -  protein_bind   CAP binding site: CAP binding activates transcription in the presence of cAMP. E. coli catabolite activator protein
   5875..5967    -  CDS            lacI (fragment): lac repressor; lacI; The lac repressor binds to the lac operator to inhibit transcription in E. coli. This inhibition can be relieved by adding lactose or isopropyl-β-D-thiogalactopyranoside (IPTG).
   6150..6738    -  rep_origin     ori: high-copy-number ColE1/pMB1/pBR322/pUC origin of replication
   6909..7769    -  CDS            AmpR: β-lactamase; bla; confers resistance to ampicillin, carbenicillin, and related antibiotics
   7770..7874    -  promoter       AmpR promoter: bla
   7945..7989    -  misc_feature   bom (fragment): basis of mobility region from pBR322
>Addgene plasmid #107684 | pCMV-dLbCpf1-BE0ΔiNLS | addgene full sequence | sequence record 207588 | Addgene NGS Result
GTACGGGCCAGATATACGCGTTGACATTGATTATTGACTAGTTATTAATAGTAATCAATTACGGGGTCAT
TAGTTCATAGCCCATATATGGAGTTCCGCGTTACATAACTTACGGTAAATGGCCCGCCTGGCTGACCGCC
CAACGACCCCCGCCCATTGACGTCAATAATGACGTATGTTCCCATAGTAACGCCAATAGGGACTTTCCAT
TGACGTCAATGGGTGGAGTATTTACGGTAAACTGCCCACTTGGCAGTACATCAAGTGTATCATATGCCAA
GTACGCCCCCTATTGACGTCAATGACGGTAAATGGCCCGCCTGGCATTATGCCCAGTACATGACCTTATG
GGACTTTCCTACTTGGCAGTACATCTACGTATTAGTCATCGCTATTACCATGGTGATGCGGTTTTGGCAG
TACATCAATGGGCGTGGATAGCGGTTTGACTCACGGGGATTTCCAAGTCTCCACCCCATTGACGTCAATG
GGAGTTTGTTTTGGCACCAAAATCAACGGGACTTTCCAAAATGTCGTAACAACTCCGCCCCATTGACGCA
AATGGGCGGTAGGCGTGTACGGTGGGAGGTCTATATAAGCAGAGCTGGTTTAGTGAACCGTCAGATCCGC
TAGAGATCCGCGGCCGCTAATACGACTCACTATAGGGAGAGCCGCCACCATGAGCTCAGAGACTGGCCCA
GTGGCTGTGGACCCCACATTGAGACGGCGGATCGAGCCCCATGAGTTTGAGGTATTCTTCGATCCGAGAG
AGCTCCGCAAGGAGACCTGCCTGCTTTACGAAATTAATTGGGGGGGCCGGCACTCCATTTGGCGACATAC
ATCACAGAACACTAACAAGCACGTCGAAGTCAACTTCATCGAGAAGTTCACGACAGAAAGATATTTCTGT
CCGAACACAAGGTGCAGCATTACCTGGTTTCTCAGCTGGAGCCCATGCGGCGAATGTAGTAGGGCCATCA
CTGAATTCCTGTCAAGGTATCCCCACGTCACTCTGTTTATTTACATCGCAAGGCTGTACCACCACGCTGA
CCCCCGCAATCGACAAGGCCTGCGGGATTTGATCTCTTCAGGTGTGACTATCCAAATTATGACTGAGCAG
GAGTCAGGATACTGCTGGAGAAACTTTGTGAATTATAGCCCGAGTAATGAAGCCCACTGGCCTAGGTATC
CCCATCTGTGGGTACGACTGTACGTTCTTGAACTGTACTGCATCATACTGGGCCTGCCTCCTTGTCTCAA
CATTCTGAGAAGGAAGCAGCCACAGCTGACATTCTTTACCATCGCTCTTCAGTCTTGTCATTACCAGCGA
CTGCCCCCACACATTCTCTGGGCCACCGGGTTGAAAAGCGGCAGCGAGACTCCCGGGACCTCAGAGTCCG
CCACACCCGAAAGTATGTCAAAGCTGGAGAAATTCACCAACTGTTATAGCCTGTCTAAGACCCTGCGCTT
CAAGGCAATCCCAGTGGGCAAGACACAAGAGAACATTGACAACAAACGGCTCCTGGTGGAGGATGAGAAG
AGGGCTGAAGATTACAAGGGCGTTAAGAAGCTGCTGGATAGGTACTATCTGTCATTCATCAACGATGTCC
TCCACAGTATCAAGCTGAAGAATCTGAACAATTACATTTCTCTGTTCCGGAAGAAGACACGGACCGAGAA
GGAGAACAAAGAGCTGGAGAATCTGGAGATCAACCTGAGGAAAGAAATAGCTAAGGCTTTCAAAGGGAAC
GAGGGTTACAAGTCCCTGTTCAAGAAAGACATTATCGAGACTATTCTGCCTGAGTTCCTGGACGATAAAG
ATGAGATCGCCCTCGTCAATTCCTTCAATGGGTTTACCACAGCCTTTACCGGCTTCTTCGACAATAGAGA
GAATATGTTCTCTGAAGAGGCCAAATCCACTAGCATCGCCTTTCGCTGCATAAACGAGAACCTGACTAGG
TACATCAGCAATATGGACATCTTTGAGAAAGTCGATGCCATATTCGACAAACATGAGGTGCAGGAGATTA
AGGAGAAGATCCTGAACTCAGATTACGATGTCGAAGATTTCTTCGAGGGAGAGTTCTTCAACTTCGTGCT
CACACAAGAGGGCATTGATGTGTACAATGCAATCATTGGAGGGTTCGTGACAGAGAGTGGCGAGAAGATA
AAGGGCCTGAACGAGTATATCAACCTCTACAACCAGAAAACCAAGCAGAAACTGCCTAAGTTCAAGCCAC
TGTACAAACAAGTGCTCTCAGATAGGGAAAGCCTGAGCTTCTACGGTGAAGGGTATACATCAGATGAAGA
AGTGCTCGAAGTGTTCCGCAACACCCTCAATAAGAACAGTGAAATCTTCTCTTCAATCAAGAAGCTGGAG
AAACTGTTCAAGAATTTCGATGAGTACTCCTCTGCCGGAATCTTTGTGAAGAATGGCCCTGCAATATCCA
CTATTAGCAAAGACATCTTTGGCGAGTGGAACGTTATCAGGGATAAGTGGAATGCCGAGTACGATGATAT
TCATCTCAAGAAGAAAGCCGTGGTTACAGAGAAATACGAGGATGATAGACGCAAGAGCTTTAAGAAGATT
GGTAGCTTCTCTCTCGAACAGCTGCAGGAGTACGCCGACGCTGACCTGTCAGTCGTGGAGAAACTCAAGG
AGATCATAATCCAGAAGGTGGATGAAATCTACAAAGTGTATGGAAGCTCTGAGAAACTCTTCGATGCAGA
CTTTGTTCTGGAGAAGAGTCTGAAGAAGAACGACGCAGTGGTTGCTATCATGAAGGACCTGCTGGATTCT
GTTAAGTCTTTCGAGAATTACATTAAGGCATTCTTTGGTGAAGGGAAGGAGACAAATAGGGACGAGAGCT
TCTATGGCGACTTTGTTCTGGCCTACGACATCCTCCTCAAGGTTGACCACATCTATGACGCTATACGGAA
TTACGTTACCCAGAAGCCCTATAGCAAAGACAAGTTCAAGCTGTATTTCCAGAATCCACAGTTTATGGGT
GGGTGGGATAAAGACAAAGAAACAGATTACAGGGCCACTATCCTGCGGTACGGCAGCAAATACTATCTGG
CTATCATGGATAAGAAGTACGCCAAATGCCTCCAGAAGATCGACAAGGACGACGTGAACGGTAACTACGA
GAAGATCAATTACAAGCTCCTGCCAGGACCTAACAAGATGCTGCCCAAGGTGTTCTTCTCCAAGAAATGG
ATGGCCTACTATAACCCAAGCGAGGACATTCAGAAGATATACAAGAATGGGACATTCAAGAAGGGCGATA
TGTTCAACCTCAACGACTGCCACAAGCTGATTGATTTCTTCAAGGATAGCATTTCTCGCTATCCCAAGTG
GTCTAATGCATACGATTTCAACTTCAGCGAGACTGAGAAGTACAAAGACATCGCTGGCTTCTACCGGGAG
GTGGAAGAGCAAGGCTATAAGGTGTCATTCGAATCCGCTTCTAAGAAGGAAGTGGATAAGCTCGTGGAAG
AGGGTAAGCTGTACATGTTCCAGATATACAACAAAGACTTCAGCGATAAGAGCCACGGCACTCCAAACCT
CCATACTATGTATTTCAAGCTGCTGTTTGACGAGAACAACCACGGACAGATTAGGCTGTCAGGAGGCGCA
GAACTCTTCATGCGCAGAGCTTCACTGAAGAAGGAGGAACTCGTTGTCCACCCAGCCAATAGCCCTATAG
CCAATAAGAATCCAGACAATCCTAAGAAAACCACTACTCTGTCTTACGATGTGTATAAGGATAAGAGATT
CTCTGAAGATCAGTACGAACTGCACATACCCATTGCCATTAACAAGTGCCCTAAGAACATCTTCAAGATT
AACACAGAGGTTAGAGTGCTCCTGAAACACGACGATAACCCTTATGTTATAGGCATTGCTCGCGGAGAGA
GAAACCTGCTGTACATCGTCGTGGTGGACGGCAAAGGCAACATCGTGGAACAGTACAGTCTCAATGAAAT
CATTAACAATTTCAACGGAATCCGCATTAAGACCGACTACCATTCTCTCCTCGACAAGAAGGAGAAAGAA
AGGTTCGAAGCAAGACAGAATTGGACAAGTATAGAGAATATCAAAGAACTGAAGGCTGGGTACATCTCTC
AGGTTGTGCACAAGATATGTGAGCTGGTGGAGAAGTACGACGCTGTTATCGCCCTCGCGGACCTGAATAG
CGGCTTCAAGAACTCCAGGGTGAAGGTGGAGAAGCAGGTGTATCAGAAGTTCGAGAAGATGCTGATCGAC
AAGCTCAACTATATGGTGGACAAGAAATCCAATCCTTGCGCTACTGGTGGAGCCCTGAAGGGCTATCAAA
TCACCAATAAGTTCGAATCTTTCAAGTCTATGAGCACCCAGAATGGCTTCATCTTCTACATACCCGCATG
GCTGACATCCAAGATTGATCCCTCTACCGGATTTGTTAATCTGCTCAAGACTAAGTACACCTCTATTGCT
GACTCAAAGAAGTTCATATCATCATTTGACCGCATCATGTACGTGCCAGAAGAGGACCTGTTCGAGTTTG
CCCTGGATTACAAGAATTTCTCTCGGACTGACGCCGACTACATCAAGAAGTGGAAGCTCTACTCTTATGG
TAATCGGATTCGCATATTCCGCAATCCCAAGAAGAATAACGTGTTCGATTGGGAGGAAGTTTGCCTCACC
AGCGCTTACAAGGAGCTGTTCAATAAGTATGGGATTAACTACCAGCAGGGCGACATAAGAGCCCTGCTGT
GCGAACAATCTGATAAGGCATTCTATTCCTCTTTCATGGCACTGATGTCACTGATGCTGCAAATGCGCAA
TTCCATCACCGGAAGAACAGACGTGGCCTTTCTGATCTCTCCTGTCAAGAACTCAGATGGCATCTTCTAC
GATTCCCGCAACTATGAAGCACAGGAGAATGCTATCCTGCCTAAGAATGCCGATGCAAATGGAGCCTATA
ACATCGCCAGAAAGGTCCTCTGGGCCATAGGACAATTCAAGAAAGCTGAAGATGAGAAGCTGGACAAGGT
GAAGATCGCCATTTCAAACAAAGAGTGGCTCGAATATGCTCAGACCTCAGTGAAGCATGGATCATCTGGT
GGTTCTACTAATCTGTCAGATATTATTGAAAAGGAGACCGGTAAGCAACTGGTTATCCAGGAATCCATCC
TCATGCTCCCAGAGGAGGTGGAAGAAGTCATTGGGAACAAGCCGGAAAGCGATATACTCGTGCACACCGC
CTACGACGAGAGCACCGACGAGAATGTCATGCTTCTGACTAGCGACGCCCCTGAATACAAGCCTTGGGCT
CTGGTCATACAGGATAGCAACGGTGAGAACAAGATTAAGATGCTCTCTGGTGGTTCTCCCAAGAAGAAGA
GGAAAGTCTAACCGGTCATCATCACCATCACCATTGAGTTTAAACCCGCTGATCAGCCTCGACTGTGCCT
TCTAGTTGCCAGCCATCTGTTGTTTGCCCCTCCCCCGTGCCTTCCTTGACCCTGGAAGGTGCCACTCCCA
CTGTCCTTTCCTAATAAAATGAGGAAATTGCATCGCATTGTCTGAGTAGGTGTCATTCTATTCTGGGGGG
TGGGGTGGGGCAGGACAGCAAGGGGGAGGATTGGGAAGACAATAGCAGGCATGCTGGGGATGCGGTGGGC
TCTATGGCTTCTGAGGCGGAAAGAACCAGCTGGGGCTCGATACCGTCGACCTCTAGCTAGAGCTTGGCGT
AATCATGGTCATAGCTGTTTCCTGTGTGAAATTGTTATCCGCTCACAATTCCACACAACATACGAGCCGG
AAGCATAAAGTGTAAAGCCTAGGGTGCCTAATGAGTGAGCTAACTCACATTAATTGCGTTGCGCTCACTG
CCCGCTTTCCAGTCGGGAAACCTGTCGTGCCAGCTGCATTAATGAATCGGCCAACGCGCGGGGAGAGGCG
GTTTGCGTATTGGGCGCTCTTCCGCTTCCTCGCTCACTGACTCGCTGCGCTCGGTCGTTCGGCTGCGGCG
AGCGGTATCAGCTCACTCAAAGGCGGTAATACGGTTATCCACAGAATCAGGGGATAACGCAGGAAAGAAC
ATGTGAGCAAAAGGCCAGCAAAAGGCCAGGAACCGTAAAAAGGCCGCGTTGCTGGCGTTTTTCCATAGGC
TCCGCCCCCCTGACGAGCATCACAAAAATCGACGCTCAAGTCAGAGGTGGCGAAACCCGACAGGACTATA
AAGATACCAGGCGTTTCCCCCTGGAAGCTCCCTCGTGCGCTCTCCTGTTCCGACCCTGCCGCTTACCGGA
TACCTGTCCGCCTTTCTCCCTTCGGGAAGCGTGGCGCTTTCTCATAGCTCACGCTGTAGGTATCTCAGTT
CGGTGTAGGTCGTTCGCTCCAAGCTGGGCTGTGTGCACGAACCCCCCGTTCAGCCCGACCGCTGCGCCTT
ATCCGGTAACTATCGTCTTGAGTCCAACCCGGTAAGACACGACTTATCGCCACTGGCAGCAGCCACTGGT
AACAGGATTAGCAGAGCGAGGTATGTAGGCGGTGCTACAGAGTTCTTGAAGTGGTGGCCTAACTACGGCT
ACACTAGAAGAACAGTATTTGGTATCTGCGCTCTGCTGAAGCCAGTTACCTTCGGAAAAAGAGTTGGTAG
CTCTTGATCCGGCAAACAAACCACCGCTGGTAGCGGTGGTTTTTTTGTTTGCAAGCAGCAGATTACGCGC
AGAAAAAAAGGATCTCAAGAAGATCCTTTGATCTTTTCTACGGGGTCTGACGCTCAGTGGAACGAAAACT
CACGTTAAGGGATTTTGGTCATGAGATTATCAAAAAGGATCTTCACCTAGATCCTTTTAAATTAAAAATG
AAGTTTTAAATCAATCTAAAGTATATATGAGTAAACTTGGTCTGACAGTTACCAATGCTTAATCAGTGAG
GCACCTATCTCAGCGATCTGTCTATTTCGTTCATCCATAGTTGCCTGACTCCCCGTCGTGTAGATAACTA
CGATACGGGAGGGCTTACCATCTGGCCCCAGTGCTGCAATGATACCGCGAGACCCACGCTCACCGGCTCC
AGATTTATCAGCAATAAACCAGCCAGCCGGAAGGGCCGAGCGCAGAAGTGGTCCTGCAACTTTATCCGCC
TCCATCCAGTCTATTAATTGTTGCCGGGAAGCTAGAGTAAGTAGTTCGCCAGTTAATAGTTTGCGCAACG
TTGTTGCCATTGCTACAGGCATCGTGGTGTCACGCTCGTCGTTTGGTATGGCTTCATTCAGCTCCGGTTC
CCAACGATCAAGGCGAGTTACATGATCCCCCATGTTGTGCAAAAAAGCGGTTAGCTCCTTCGGTCCTCCG
ATCGTTGTCAGAAGTAAGTTGGCCGCAGTGTTATCACTCATGGTTATGGCAGCACTGCATAATTCTCTTA
CTGTCATGCCATCCGTAAGATGCTTTTCTGTGACTGGTGAGTACTCAACCAAGTCATTCTGAGAATAGTG
TATGCGGCGACCGAGTTGCTCTTGCCCGGCGTCAATACGGGATAATACCGCGCCACATAGCAGAACTTTA
AAAGTGCTCATCATTGGAAAACGTTCTTCGGGGCGAAAACTCTCAAGGATCTTACCGCTGTTGAGATCCA
GTTCGATGTAACCCACTCGTGCACCCAACTGATCTTCAGCATCTTTTACTTTCACCAGCGTTTCTGGGTG
AGCAAAAACAGGAAGGCAAAATGCCGCAAAAAAGGGAATAAGGGCGACACGGAAATGTTGAATACTCATA
CTCTTCCTTTTTCAATATTATTGAAGCATTTATCAGGGTTATTGTCTCATGAGCGGATACATATTTGAAT
GTATTTAGAAAAATAAACAAATAGGGGTTCCGCGCACATTTCCCCGAAAAGTGCCACCTGACGTCGACGG
ATCGGGAGATCGATCTCCCGATCCCCTAGGGTCGACTCTCAGTACAATCTGCTCTGATGCCGCATAGTTA
AGCCAGTATCTGCTCCCTGCTTGTGTGTTGGAGGTCGCTGAGTAGTGCGCGAGCAAAATTTAAGCTACAA
CAAGGCAAGGCTTGACCGACAATTGCATGAAGAATCTGCTTAGGGTTAGGCGTTTTGCGCTGCTTCGCGA
T
